Addgene plasmid #161251: pDONR221-SLC35F5_STOP
Purpose: Gateway entry clone with codon-optimized ORF sequence for subcloning into custom expression vectors. Contains a STOP codon at the end of the codon-optimized ORF sequence.
Depositing lab: RESOLUTE Consortium & Giulio Superti-Furga. Depositing organization: CeMM Research Center for Molecular Medicine. Publication: The RESOLUTE consortium: unlocking SLC transporters for drug discovery. Superti-Furga G, Lackner D, Wiedmer T, Ingles-Prieto A, Barbosa B, Girardi E, Goldmann U, Gurtl B, Klavins K, Klimek C, Lindinger S, Lineiro-Retes E, Muller AC, Onstein S, Redinger G, Reil D, Sedlyarov V, Wolf G, Crawford M, Everley R, ... Steppan CM. Nat Rev Drug Discov. 2020 Jul;19(7):429-430. doi: 10.1038/d41573-020-00056-6. PubMed 32265506.
Backbone
  Vector backbone: pDONR221
  Backbone manufacturer: ThermoFisher Scientific
  Backbone size w/o insert (bp): 2550
  Vector type: Mammalian Expression
Growth in bacteria
  Bacterial resistance: Kanamycin, 50 μg/mL
  Growth temperature: 37°C
  Growth strain: NEB Stable
  Copy number: High Copy
Gene/Insert
  Gene/Insert name: SLC35F5 (alt name: FLJ22004)
  Species: H. sapiens (human)
  Insert size (bp): 1572
  Entrez Gene: SLC35F5 (a.k.a. FLJ22004)
  Cloning method: Gateway Cloning
  Sequencing primers: 5′ M13-fwd; 3′ M13-rev
Terms and licenses: Academic/Nonprofit Terms; Industry Terms
Depositor comments: This plasmid contains a STOP codon at the end of the codon-optimized ORF. For the version of this plasmid that does not contain a STOP codon, please see Addgene plasmid 132085 For more information on the full Resolute plasmid collection, please see www.addgene.org/depositor-collections/re-solute/. Please provide your feedback on this plasmid to the RESOLUTE consortium by filling out their RESOLUTE repository feedback form: https://forms.office.com/Pages/ResponsePage.aspx?id=0e05yklzmkS7rjFGQL4N7z4feCLQvEJAmVcOCM_u885UN1JJRko0Ukg4TVQwNTZLOUxPQVJWT1NHUCQlQCN0PWcu
How to cite: pDONR221-SLC35F5_STOP was a gift from RESOLUTE Consortium & Giulio Superti-Furga (Addgene plasmid # 161251 ; http://n2t.net/addgene:161251 ; RRID:Addgene_161251)
