[The description below was written by a language model from this plasmid's Addgene catalogue record and pLannotate feature annotations shown in this document.]
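Description:
pDONR221-SLC35F5_STOP is a Gateway entry clone built on the pDONR221 backbone, carrying a codon-optimized open reading frame for human SLC35F5 (also known as FLJ22004), a putative solute transporter of the SLC35 family. The sequenced plasmid is about 4.1 kb. It is maintained in E. coli through a high-copy ColE1/pUC-type origin and selected with kanamycin via an aminoglycoside phosphotransferase (KanR) gene. Although the catalogue lists the vector type as mammalian expression, the feature table shows no eukaryotic promoter or polyadenylation signal around the insert. The plasmid therefore serves as a shuttle for the ORF rather than as an expression vector in its own right.

The roughly 1.57 kb SLC35F5 coding sequence sits between attL1 and attL2 sites, the recombination sites used by LR Clonase to transfer an insert directionally into any attR-containing destination vector. This version ends the ORF with a stop codon, so it suits destination vectors that express the native protein or add an N-terminal tag, but not C-terminal fusions. The depositor notes that a companion clone lacking the stop codon exists for that purpose. Other annotated backbone elements include rrnB T1 and T2 transcription terminators upstream of attL1, which insulate the insert from read-through transcription. A T7 promoter lies next to attL2, and there are short residual lacI and lacZα fragments. M13 forward and reverse primer sites flank the cassette for sequence verification. The clone belongs to a consortium collection of solute carrier constructs intended for subcloning into custom expression vectors for transporter research and drug discovery.
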