Features (pLannotate 1.2.2; 10 found; start..end, strand, type, name):
      1..100     +  protein_bind   attL1: mutant version of attL; recombination site for the Gateway® LR reaction LR Clonase™
    106..1674    +  CDS            SLC35F5: S35F5_HUMAN - Also known as NS5ATP3. Experimental evidence at protein level: Swiss-Prot protein existence level 1. Putative solute transporter. From Homo sapiens (Human).
   1679..1778    -  protein_bind   attL2: mutant version of attL; recombination site for the Gateway® LR reaction LR Clonase™
   1796..1814    -  promoter       T7 promoter: promoter for bacteriophage T7 RNA polymerase
   1948..2757    +  CDS            KanR: aminoglycoside phosphotransferase; aph(3')-Ia; confers resistance to kanamycin in bacteria or G418 (Geneticin®) in eukaryotes
   2904..3492    +  rep_origin     ori: high-copy-number ColE1/pMB1/pBR322/pUC origin of replication
   3675..3767    +  CDS            lacI (fragment): lac repressor; lacI; The lac repressor binds to the lac operator to inhibit transcription in E. coli. This inhibition can be relieved by adding lactose or isopropyl-β-D-thiogalactopyranoside (IPTG).
   3822..3849    -  terminator     rrnB T2 terminator: transcription terminator T2 from the E. coli rrnB gene
   3981..4024    +  terminator     rrnB T1 terminator: Escherichia coli rrnB; transcription terminator T1 from the E. coli rrnB gene
   4071..4107    -  CDS            lacZα (fragment): LacZα fragment of β-galactosidase; lacZ fragment
>Addgene plasmid #161251 | pDONR221-SLC35F5_STOP | addgene full sequence | sequence record 346611 | Addgene NGS Result
CAAATAATGATTTTATTTTGACTGATAGTGACCTGTTCGTTGCAACACATTGATGAGCAATGCTTTTTTA
TAATGCCAACTTTGTACAAAAAAGCAGGCTCCACCATGGTGCCACCTCGGAGACACAGGGGAGCAGGCAG
ACCCGGCGTGCTGAGCTCCTCTCCACCCTTTAGACTGAGGTCCGCCAAGTTCTCTGGAATCGCCCTGGAG
GATCTGAGGCGCGCCCTGAAGACAAGGCTGCAGATGGTGTGCGTGTTCGTGATGAACCGCATGAATTCTC
AGAACAGCGGCTTTACCCAGCGGAGAAGGATGGCCCTGGGCATCGTGATCCTGCTGCTGGTGGACGTGAT
CTGGGTGGCCAGCTCCGAGCTGACCTCCTACGTGTTCACACAGTATAATAAGCCCTTCTTTTCCACCTTT
GCCAAGACATCTATGTTCGTGCTGTACCTGCTGGGCTTTATCATCTGGAAGCCTTGGAGACAGCAGTGCA
CAAGAGGCCTGAGGGGCAAGCACGCCGCCTTCTTTGCCGATGCCGAGGGCTACTTCGCCGCCTGTACCAC
AGACACCACAATGAACTCTAGCCTGAGCGAGCCTCTGTATGTGCCAGTGAAGTTTCACGATCTGCCCAGC
GAGAAGCCTGAGTCCACCAATATCGACACCGAGAAGACACCTAAGAAGTCTCGCGTGCGGTTCAGCAACA
TCATGGAGATCCGGCAGCTGCCATCCTCTCACGCCCTGGAGGCCAAGCTGTCCAGAATGTCTTACCCCGT
GAAGGAGCAGGAGTCTATCCTGAAGACAGTGGGCAAGCTGACCGCCACACAGGTGGCCAAGATCAGCTTC
TTTTTCTGTTTCGTGTGGTTCCTGGCCAATCTGAGCTATCAGGAGGCCCTGTCCGATACCCAGGTGGCCA
TCGTGAACATCCTGAGCTCCACCTCCGGCCTGTTTACACTGATCCTGGCCGCCGTGTTCCCATCCAATTC
TGGCGACAGGTTTACACTGTCCAAGCTGCTGGCCGTGATCCTGTCTATCGGAGGAGTGGTGCTGGTGAAC
CTGGCAGGAAGCGAGAAGCCAGCAGGACGCGATACCGTGGGAAGCATCTGGTCCCTGGCAGGAGCAATGC
TGTACGCCGTGTATATCGTGATGATCAAGCGGAAGGTGGACAGAGAGGATAAGCTGGACATCCCTATGTT
TTTCGGCTTTGTGGGCCTGTTCAATCTGCTGCTGCTGTGGCCAGGCTTTTTCCTGCTGCACTACACAGGC
TTCGAGGACTTTGAGTTCCCCAATAAGGTGGTGCTGATGTGCATCATCATCAACGGCCTGATCGGCACCG
TGCTGAGCGAGTTTCTGTGGCTGTGGGGCTGTTTCCTGACCTCTAGCCTGATCGGCACACTGGCCCTGTC
TCTGACCATCCCTCTGAGCATCATCGCCGATATGTGCATGCAGAAGGTGCAGTTCAGCTGGCTGTTTTTC
GCCGGCGCCATCCCCGTGTTCTTCAGCTTCTTCATCGTGACCCTGCTGTGCCACTATAACAATTGGGACC
CAGTGATGGTGGGCATCCGCCGGATCTTTGCCTTCATCTGCCGCAAGCACCGGATCCAGAGAGTGCCAGA
GGATTCCGAGCAGTGTGAGTCTCTGATCAGCATGCACAGCGTGTCCCAGGAGGACGGAGCATCTTAAGAC
CCAGCTTTCTTGTACAAAGTTGGCATTATAAGAAAGCATTGCTTATCAATTTGTTGCAACGAACAGGTCA
CTATCAGTCAAAATAAAATCATTATTTGCCATCCAGCTGATATCCCCTATAGTGAGTCGTATTACATGGT
CATAGCTGTTTCCTGGCAGCTCTGGCCCGTGTCTCAAAATCTCTGATGTTACATTGCACAAGATAAAAAT
ATATCATCATGAACAATAAAACTGTCTGCTTACATAAACAGTAATACAAGGGGTGTTATGAGCCATATTC
AACGGGAAACGTCGAGGCCGCGATTAAATTCCAACATGGATGCTGATTTATATGGGTATAAATGGGCTCG
CGATAATGTCGGGCAATCAGGTGCGACAATCTATCGCTTGTATGGGAAGCCCGATGCGCCAGAGTTGTTT
CTGAAACATGGCAAAGGTAGCGTTGCCAATGATGTTACAGATGAGATGGTCAGACTAAACTGGCTGACGG
AATTTATGCCTCTTCCGACCATCAAGCATTTTATCCGTACTCCTGATGATGCATGGTTACTCACCACTGC
GATCCCCGGAAAAACAGCATTCCAGGTATTAGAAGAATATCCTGATTCAGGTGAAAATATTGTTGATGCG
CTGGCAGTGTTCCTGCGCCGGTTGCATTCGATTCCTGTTTGTAATTGTCCTTTTAACAGCGATCGCGTAT
TTCGTCTCGCTCAGGCGCAATCACGAATGAATAACGGTTTGGTTGATGCGAGTGATTTTGATGACGAGCG
TAATGGCTGGCCTGTTGAACAAGTCTGGAAAGAAATGCATAAACTTTTGCCATTCTCACCGGATTCAGTC
GTCACTCATGGTGATTTCTCACTTGATAACCTTATTTTTGACGAGGGGAAATTAATAGGTTGTATTGATG
TTGGACGAGTCGGAATCGCAGACCGATACCAGGATCTTGCCATCCTATGGAACTGCCTCGGTGAGTTTTC
TCCTTCATTACAGAAACGGCTTTTTCAAAAATATGGTATTGATAATCCTGATATGAATAAATTGCAGTTT
CATTTGATGCTCGATGAGTTTTTCTAATCAGAATTGGTTAATTGGTTGTAACACTGGCAGAGCATTACGC
TGACTTGACGGGACGGCGCAAGCTCATGACCAAAATCCCTTAACGTGAGTTACGCGTCGTTCCACTGAGC
GTCAGACCCCGTAGAAAAGATCAAAGGATCTTCTTGAGATCCTTTTTTTCTGCGCGTAATCTGCTGCTTG
CAAACAAAAAAACCACCGCTACCAGCGGTGGTTTGTTTGCCGGATCAAGAGCTACCAACTCTTTTTCCGA
AGGTAACTGGCTTCAGCAGAGCGCAGATACCAAATACTGTTCTTCTAGTGTAGCCGTAGTTAGGCCACCA
CTTCAAGAACTCTGTAGCACCGCCTACATACCTCGCTCTGCTAATCCTGTTACCAGTGGCTGCTGCCAGT
GGCGATAAGTCGTGTCTTACCGGGTTGGACTCAAGACGATAGTTACCGGATAAGGCGCAGCGGTCGGGCT
GAACGGGGGGTTCGTGCACACAGCCCAGCTTGGAGCGAACGACCTACACCGAACTGAGATACCTACAGCG
TGAGCTATGAGAAAGCGCCACGCTTCCCGAAGGGAGAAAGGCGGACAGGTATCCGGTAAGCGGCAGGGTC
GGAACAGGAGAGCGCACGAGGGAGCTTCCAGGGGGAAACGCCTGGTATCTTTATAGTCCTGTCGGGTTTC
GCCACCTCTGACTTGAGCGTCGATTTTTGTGATGCTCGTCAGGGGGGCGGAGCCTATGGAAAAACGCCAG
CAACGCGGCCTTTTTACGGTTCCTGGCCTTTTGCTGGCCTTTTGCTCACATGTTCTTTCCTGCGTTATCC
CCTGATTCTGTGGATAACCGTATTACCGCCTTTGAGTGAGCTGATACCGCTCGCCGCAGCCGAACGACCG
AGCGCAGCGAGTCAGTGAGCGAGGAAGCGGAAGAGCGCCCAATACGCAAACCGCCTCTCCCCGCGCGTTG
GCCGATTCATTAATGCAGCTGGCACGACAGGTTTCCCGACTGGAAAGCGGGCAGTGAGCGCAACGCAATT
AATACGCGTACCGCTAGCCAGGAAGAGTTTGTAGAAACGCAAAAAGGCCATCCGTCAGGATGGCCTTCTG
CTTAGTTTGATGCCTGGCAGTTTATGGCGGGCGTCCTGCCCGCCACCCTCCGGGCCGTTGCTTCACAACG
TTCAAATCCGCTCCCGGCGGATTTGTCCTACTCAGGAGAGCGTTCACCGACAAACAACAGATAAAACGAA
AGGCCCAGTCTTCCGACTGAGCCTTTCGTTTTATTTGATGCCTGGCAGTTCCCTACTCTCGCGTTAACGC
TAGCATGGATGTTTTCCCAGTCACGACGTTGTAAAACGACGGCCAGTCTTAAGCTCGGGCCC
