>Addgene plasmid #161251 | pDONR221-SLC35F5_STOP | depositor partial sequence | sequence record 312437 | Codon-optimized ORF of SLC35F5
ATGGTGCCACCTCGGAGACACAGGGGAGCAGGCAGACCCGGCGTGCTGAGCTCCTCTCCACCCTTTAGAC
TGAGGTCCGCCAAGTTCTCTGGAATCGCCCTGGAGGATCTGAGGCGCGCCCTGAAGACAAGGCTGCAGAT
GGTGTGCGTGTTCGTGATGAACCGCATGAATTCTCAGAACAGCGGCTTTACCCAGCGGAGAAGGATGGCC
CTGGGCATCGTGATCCTGCTGCTGGTGGACGTGATCTGGGTGGCCAGCTCCGAGCTGACCTCCTACGTGT
TCACACAGTATAATAAGCCCTTCTTTTCCACCTTTGCCAAGACATCTATGTTCGTGCTGTACCTGCTGGG
CTTTATCATCTGGAAGCCTTGGAGACAGCAGTGCACAAGAGGCCTGAGGGGCAAGCACGCCGCCTTCTTT
GCCGATGCCGAGGGCTACTTCGCCGCCTGTACCACAGACACCACAATGAACTCTAGCCTGAGCGAGCCTC
TGTATGTGCCAGTGAAGTTTCACGATCTGCCCAGCGAGAAGCCTGAGTCCACCAATATCGACACCGAGAA
GACACCTAAGAAGTCTCGCGTGCGGTTCAGCAACATCATGGAGATCCGGCAGCTGCCATCCTCTCACGCC
CTGGAGGCCAAGCTGTCCAGAATGTCTTACCCCGTGAAGGAGCAGGAGTCTATCCTGAAGACAGTGGGCA
AGCTGACCGCCACACAGGTGGCCAAGATCAGCTTCTTTTTCTGTTTCGTGTGGTTCCTGGCCAATCTGAG
CTATCAGGAGGCCCTGTCCGATACCCAGGTGGCCATCGTGAACATCCTGAGCTCCACCTCCGGCCTGTTT
ACACTGATCCTGGCCGCCGTGTTCCCATCCAATTCTGGCGACAGGTTTACACTGTCCAAGCTGCTGGCCG
TGATCCTGTCTATCGGAGGAGTGGTGCTGGTGAACCTGGCAGGAAGCGAGAAGCCAGCAGGACGCGATAC
CGTGGGAAGCATCTGGTCCCTGGCAGGAGCAATGCTGTACGCCGTGTATATCGTGATGATCAAGCGGAAG
GTGGACAGAGAGGATAAGCTGGACATCCCTATGTTTTTCGGCTTTGTGGGCCTGTTCAATCTGCTGCTGC
TGTGGCCAGGCTTTTTCCTGCTGCACTACACAGGCTTCGAGGACTTTGAGTTCCCCAATAAGGTGGTGCT
GATGTGCATCATCATCAACGGCCTGATCGGCACCGTGCTGAGCGAGTTTCTGTGGCTGTGGGGCTGTTTC
CTGACCTCTAGCCTGATCGGCACACTGGCCCTGTCTCTGACCATCCCTCTGAGCATCATCGCCGATATGT
GCATGCAGAAGGTGCAGTTCAGCTGGCTGTTTTTCGCCGGCGCCATCCCCGTGTTCTTCAGCTTCTTCAT
CGTGACCCTGCTGTGCCACTATAACAATTGGGACCCAGTGATGGTGGGCATCCGCCGGATCTTTGCCTTC
ATCTGCCGCAAGCACCGGATCCAGAGAGTGCCAGAGGATTCCGAGCAGTGTGAGTCTCTGATCAGCATGC
ACAGCGTGTCCCAGGAGGACGGAGCATCTTAA
